>Addgene plasmid #190865 | pAAV-CAG-EGFP barcode-1-SV40 polyA | addgene full sequence | sequence record 377243 | Addgene NGS Result
GCTGCGCGCTCGCTCGCTCACTGAGGCCGCCCGGGCAAAGCCCGGGCGTCGGGCGACCTTTGGTCGCCCG
GCCTCAGTGAGCGAGCGAGCGCGCAGAGAGGGAGTGGCCAACTCCATCACTAGGGGTTCCTTGTAGTTAA
TGATTAACCCGCCATGCTACTTATCTACGTAGCCATGCTCTAGGAAGAGTACCATTGACGTCAATAATGA
CGTATGTTCCCATAGTAACGCCAATAGGGACTTTCCATTGACGTCAATGGGTGGAGTATTTACGGTAAAC
TGCCCACTTGGCAGTACATCAAGTGTATCATATGCCAAGTACGCCCCCTATTGACGTCAATGACGGTAAA
TGGCCCGCCTGGCATTATGCCCAGTACATGACCTTATGGGACTTTCCTACTTGGCAGTACATCTACGTAT
TAGTCATCGCTATTACCATGGTCGAGGTGAGCCCCACGTTCTGCTTCACTCTCCCCATCTCCCCCCCCTC
CCCACCCCCAATTTTGTATTTATTTATTTTTTAATTATTTTGTGCAGCGATGGGGGCGGGGGGGGGGGGG
GGGCGCGCGCCAGGCGGGGCGGGGCGGGGCGAGGGGCGGGGCGGGGCGAGGCGGAGAGGTGCGGCGGCAG
CCAATCAGAGCGGCGCGCTCCGAAAGTTTCCTTTTATGGCGAGGCGGCGGCGGCGGCGGCCCTATAAAAA
GCGAAGCGCGCGGCGGGCGGGAGTCGCTGCGCGCTGCCTTCGCCCCGTGCCCCGCTCCGCCGCCGCCTCG
CGCCGCCCGCCCCGGCTCTGACTGACCGCGTTACTCCCACAGGTGAGCGGGCGGGACGGCCCTTCTCCTC
CGGGCTGTAATTAGCGCTTGGTTTAATGACGGCTTGTTTCTTTTCTGTGGCTGCGTGAAAGCCTTGAGGG
GCTCCGGGAGGGCCCTTTGTGCGGGGGGAGCGGCTCGGGGCTGTCCGCGGGGGGACGGCTGCCTTCGGGG
GGGACGGGGCAGGGCGGGGTTCGGCTTCTGGCGTGTGACCGGCGGCTCTAGAGCCTCTGCTAACCATGTT
CATGCCTTCTTCTTTTTCCTACAGCTCCTGGGCAACGTGCTGGTTATTGTGCTGTCTCATCATTTTGGCA
AAGAATTGGATCCGGTACCGCCACCATGGTGAGCAAGGGCGAGGAGCTGTTCACCGGGGTGGTGCCCATC
CTGGTCGAGCTGGACGGCGACGTAAACGGCCACAAGTTCAGCGTGTCCGGCGAGGGCGAGGGCGATGCCA
CCTACGGCAAGCTGACCCTGAAGTTCATCTGCACCACCGGCAAGCTGCCCGTGCCCTGGCCCACCCTCGT
GACCACCCTGACCTACGGCGTGCAGTGCTTCAGCCGCTACCCCGACCACATGAAGCAGCACGACTTCTTC
AAGTCCGCCATGCCCGAAGGCTACGTCCAGGAGCGCACCATCTTCTTCAAGGACGACGGCAACTACAAGA
CCCGCGCCGAGGTGAAGTTCGAGGGCGACACCCTGGTGAACCGCATCGAGCTGAAGGGCATCGACTTCAA
GGAGGACGGCAACATCCTGGGGCACAAGCTGGAGTACAACTACAACAGCCACAACGTCTATATCATGGCC
GACAAGCAGAAGAACGGCATCAAGGTGAACTTCAAGATCCGCCACAACATCGAGGACGGCAGCGTGCAGC
TCGCCGACCACTACCAGCAGAACACCCCCATCGGCGACGGCCCCGTGCTGCTGCCCGACAACCACTACCT
GAGCACCCAGTCCGCCCTGAGCAAAGACCCCAACGAGAAGCGCGATCACATGGTCCTGCTGGAGTTCGTG
ACCGCCGCCGGGATCACTCTCGGCATGGACGAGCTGTACAAGTGAGAATTCGAAGGCACAGACTTTGGAT
CCAGGGCCCGTTTAAACCCGCTGATCAGCCTCGACTGTGCCTTCTAGTTGCCAGCCATCTGTTGTTTGCC
CCTCCCCCGTGCCTTCCTTGACCCTGGAAGGTGCCACTCCCACTGTCCTTTCCTAATAAAATGAGGAAAT
TGCATCGCATTGTCTGAGTAGGTGTCATTCTATTCTGGGGGGTGGGGTGGGGCAGGACAGCAAGGGGGAG
GATTGGGAAGACAATAGCAGGCATGCTGGGGATGCGGTGGGCTCTATGGGTTAACAACAACAATTGCATT
CATTTTATGTTTCAGGTTCAGGGGGAGATGTGGGAGGTTTTTTAAAGCAAGTAAAACCTCTACAAATGTG
GTAAAATCGATAAGGATCTTCCTAGAGCATGGCTACGTAGATAAGTAGCATGGCGGGTTAATCATTAACT
ACAAGGAACCCCTAGTGATGGAGTTGGCCACTCCCTCTCTGCGCGCTCGCTCGCTCACTGAGGCCGGGCG
ACCAAAGGTCGCCCGACGCCCGGGCTTTGCCCGGGCGGCCTCAGTGAGCGAGCGAGCGCGCAGCTGCATT
AATGAATCGGCCAACGCGCGGGGAGAGGCGGTTTGCGTATTGGGCGCTCATTAATGAATCGGCCAACGCG
CGGGGAGAGGCGGTTTGCGTATTGGGCGCTCTTCCGCTTCCTCGCTCACTGACTCGCTGCGCTCGGTCGT
TCGGCTGCGGCGAGCGGTATCAGCTCACTCAAAGGCGGTAATACGGTTATCCACAGAATCAGGGGATAAC
GCAGGAAAGAACATGTGAGCAAAAGGCCAGCAAAAGGCCAGGAACCGTAAAAAGGCCGCGTTGCTGGCGT
TTTTCCATAGGCTCCGCCCCCCTGACGAGCATCACAAAAATCGACGCTCAAGTCAGAGGTGGCGAAACCC
GACAGGACTATAAAGATACCAGGCGTTTCCCCCTGGAAGCTCCCTCGTGCGCTCTCCTGTTCCGACCCTG
CCGCTTACCGGATACCTGTCCGCCTTTCTCCCTTCGGGAAGCGTGGCGCTTTCTCATAGCTCACGCTGTA
GGTATCTCAGTTCGGTGTAGGTCGTTCGCTCCAAGCTGGGCTGTGTGCACGAACCCCCCGTTCAGCCCGA
CCGCTGCGCCTTATCCGGTAACTATCGTCTTGAGTCCAACCCGGTAAGACACGACTTATCGCCACTGGCA
GCAGCCACTGGTAACAGGATTAGCAGAGCGAGGTATGTAGGCGGTGCTACAGAGTTCTTGAAGTGGTGGC
CTAACTACGGCTACACTAGAAGAACAGTATTTGGTATCTGCGCTCTGCTGAAGCCAGTTACCTTCGGAAA
AAGAGTTGGTAGCTCTTGATCCGGCAAACAAACCACCGCTGGTAGCGGTGGTTTTTTTGTTTGCAAGCAG
CAGATTACGCGCAGAAAAAAAGGATCTCAAGAAGATCCTTTGATCTTTTCTACGGGGTCTGACGCTCAGT
GGAACGAAAACTCACGTTAAGGGATTTTGGTCATGAGATTATCAAAAAGGATCTTCACCTAGATCCTTTT
AAATTAAAAATGAAGTTTTAAATCAATCTAAAGTATATATGAGTAAACTTGGTCTGACAGTTACCAATGC
TTAATCAGTGAGGCACCTATCTCAGCGATCTGTCTATTTCGTTCATCCATAGTTGCCTGACTCCCCGTCG
TGTAGATAACTACGATACGGGAGGGCTTACCATCTGGCCCCAGTGCTGCAATGATACCGCGAGACCCACG
CTCACCGGCTCCAGATTTATCAGCAATAAACCAGCCAGCCGGAAGGGCCGAGCGCAGAAGTGGTCCTGCA
ACTTTATCCGCCTCCATCCAGTCTATTAATTGTTGCCGGGAAGCTAGAGTAAGTAGTTCGCCAGTTAATA
GTTTGCGCAACGTTGTTGCCATTGCTACAGGCATCGTGGTGTCACGCTCGTCGTTTGGTATGGCTTCATT
CAGCTCCGGTTCCCAACGATCAAGGCGAGTTACATGATCCCCCATGTTGTGCAAAAAAGCGGTTAGCTCC
TTCGGTCCTCCGATCGTTGTCAGAAGTAAGTTGGCCGCAGTGTTATCACTCATGGTTATGGCAGCACTGC
ATAATTCTCTTACTGTCATGCCATCCGTAAGATGCTTTTCTGTGACTGGTGAGTACTCAACCAAGTCATT
CTGAGAATAGTGTATGCGGCGACCGAGTTGCTCTTGCCCGGCGTCAATACGGGATAATACCGCGCCACAT
AGCAGAACTTTAAAAGTGCTCATCATTGGAAAACGTTCTTCGGGGCGAAAACTCTCAAGGATCTTACCGC
TGTTGAGATCCAGTTCGATGTAACCCACTCGTGCACCCAACTGATCTTCAGCATCTTTTACTTTCACCAG
CGTTTCTGGGTGAGCAAAAACAGGAAGGCAAAATGCCGCAAAAAAGGGAATAAGGGCGACACGGAAATGT
TGAATACTCATACTCTTCCTTTTTCAATATTATTGAAGCATTTATCAGGGTTATTGTCTCATGAGCGGAT
ACATATTTGAATGTATTTAGAAAAATAAACAAATAGGGGTTCCGCGCACATTTCCCCGAAAAGTGCCACC
TAAATTGTAAGCGTTAATATTTTGTTAAAATTCGCGTTAAATTTTTGTTAAATCAGCTCATTTTTTAACC
AATAGGCCGAAATCGGCAAAATCCCTTATAAATCAAAAGAATAGACCGAGATAGGGT
[37 nt withheld, positions 4608-4644]
AAAGAACGTGGACTCCAACGTCAAAGG
[49 nt withheld, positions 4672-4720]
T
[91 nt withheld, positions 4722-4812]
G
[124 nt withheld, positions 4814-4937]
CCCATTCGCCATTCAGGCTGCGCAACTGTTGGGAAGGGCGATCGGTGCGGGCCTCTTCGCTATTACGCCA
Features (pLannotate 1.2.2; 17 found; start..end, strand, type, name):
    192..440     +  enhancer       CMV enhancer (fragment): human cytomegalovirus immediate early enhancer
    442..719     +  promoter       chicken β-actin promoter: No description available
    720..855     +  intron         hybrid intron (fragment): hybrid between chicken β-actin (CBA) and minute virus of mice (MMV) introns (Gray et al., 2011)
    944..1074    +  intron         chimeric intron (fragment): chimera between introns from chicken β-actin and rabbit β-globin
   1072..1134    +  CDS            HBB (fragment): HBB_LEPEU - Experimental evidence at protein level: Swiss-Prot protein existence level 1. Involved in oxygen transport from the lung to the various peripheral tissues. From Lepus europaeus (European hare).
   1146..1862    +  CDS            EGFP: EGFP is a basic (constitutively fluorescent) green fluorescent protein published in 1996, derived from Aequorea victoria. It is reported to be a rapidly-maturing weak dimer with moderate acid sensitivity.
   1925..2149    +  polyA_signal   bGH poly(A) signal: bovine growth hormone polyadenylation signal
   2175..2243    -  CDS            large T antigen (fragment): large T antigen from SV40 (simian virus 40)
   2314..2447    +  repeat_region  AAV2 ITR: inverted terminal repeat of adeno-associated virus serotype 2 inverted
   2441..2497    -  CDS            lacI (fragment): lac repressor; lacI; The lac repressor binds to the lac operator to inhibit transcription in E. coli. This inhibition can be relieved by adding lactose or isopropyl-β-D-thiogalactopyranoside (IPTG).
   2499..2549    -  CDS            lacI (fragment): lac repressor; lacI; The lac repressor binds to the lac operator to inhibit transcription in E. coli. This inhibition can be relieved by adding lactose or isopropyl-β-D-thiogalactopyranoside (IPTG).
   2732..3320    -  rep_origin     ori: high-copy-number ColE1/pMB1/pBR322/pUC origin of replication
   3491..4351    -  CDS            AmpR: β-lactamase; bla; confers resistance to ampicillin, carbenicillin, and related antibiotics
   4352..4456    -  promoter       AmpR promoter: bla
   4509..4937    -  rep_origin     f1 ori (sequence partly withheld): f1 bacteriophage origin of replication; arrow indicates direction of (+) strand synthesis
   4942..4       -  CDS            lacZα (fragment) (across the origin): LacZα fragment of β-galactosidase; lacZ fragment
   5006..131     -  repeat_region  AAV2 ITR (fragment) (across the origin): inverted terminal repeat of adeno-associated virus serotype 2 inverted
