[The description below was written by a language model from this plasmid's Addgene catalogue record and pLannotate feature annotations shown in this document.]
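Description:
pAAV-CAG-EGFP barcode-1-SV40 polyA is an AAV transfer plasmid built on the pAAV-CAG-tdTomato (codon diversified) backbone, with the original reporter replaced by an EGFP-barcode1 insert. It is maintained in E. coli through a high-copy ColE1/pUC-type origin and selected with ampicillin via the β-lactamase gene. An f1 phage origin and short lacZα and lacI remnants are carried over from the parental cloning vector. The recorded growth strain is a recombination-deficient one, the usual choice for keeping the repeat-rich AAV ITRs intact.

The expression cassette lies between two AAV2 inverted terminal repeats, one of which is annotated only as a fragment. The ITRs are the cis elements needed for replication and packaging of the cassette into recombinant AAV particles. Expression is driven by the CAG promoter, annotated here as a CMV enhancer fragment, the chicken β-actin promoter, and chimeric β-actin/β-globin intron sequence. The short HBB hit is most likely rabbit β-globin sequence at the 3′ end of that intron rather than a coding element. EGFP follows as a constitutive green fluorescent reporter.

Downstream, the feature table shows a bGH polyadenylation signal and a short antisense SV40 large T antigen fragment, which probably corresponds to the SV40 polyA region named in the title. The barcode is not annotated as a separate feature, and the record does not state its exact position. The unannotated gap between EGFP and the bGH signal is a plausible location, since it would place the barcode in the transcribed 3′ untranslated region.

The stated purpose is barcoded retrograde labeling. The plasmid appears to be one member of a numbered series in which each barcode marks neurons projecting to a given injection site, allowing projection targets to be read out alongside molecular features. The capsid used is not specified in the record.
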