Addgene plasmid #190865: pAAV-CAG-EGFP barcode-1-SV40 polyA
Purpose: For barcoded retrograde labeling
Depositing lab: Yuejun Chen. Depositing organization: Center for Excellence in Brain Science and Intelligence Technology, Chinese Academy of Sciences. Publication: High-throughput mapping of single-neuron projection and molecular features by retrograde barcoded labeling. Xu P, Peng J, Yuan T, Chen Z, He H, Wu Z, Li T, Li X, Wang L, Gao L, Yan J, Wei W, Li CT, Luo ZG, Chen Y. Elife. 2024 Feb 23;13:e85419. doi: 10.7554/eLife.85419. PubMed 38390967.
Backbone
  Vector backbone: pAAV-CAG-tdTomato (codon diversified)(Plasmid #59462)
  Backbone manufacturer: Addgene
  Vector type: AAV
Growth in bacteria
  Bacterial resistance: Ampicillin, 100 μg/mL
  Growth temperature: 37°C
  Growth strain: NEB Stable
  Copy number: High Copy
Gene/Insert
  Gene/Insert name: EGFP-barcode1
  Species: Other
  Insert size (bp): 718
  Mutation: WT
  Cloning method: Restriction Enzyme; 5′ cloning site Unknown (unknown if destroyed)
  Sequencing primers: 3′ BGH
Terms and licenses: Academic/Nonprofit Terms; Industry Terms: Not Available to Industry
Depositor comments: Please visit https://doi.org/10.1101/2021.05.16.444258 for bioRxiv preprint.
How to cite: pAAV-CAG-EGFP barcode-1-SV40 polyA was a gift from Yuejun Chen (Addgene plasmid # 190865 ; http://n2t.net/addgene:190865 ; RRID:Addgene_190865)
