>Addgene plasmid #190865 | pAAV-CAG-EGFP barcode-1-SV40 polyA | depositor partial sequence | sequence record 369941 | EGFP
ATGGTGAGCAAGGGCGAGGAGCTGTTCACCGGGGTGGTGCCCATCCTGGTCGAGCTGGACGGCGACGTAA
ACGGCCACAAGTTCAGCGTGTCCGGCGAGGGCGAGGGCGATGCCACCTACGGCAAGCTGACCCTGAAGTT
CATCTGCACCACCGGCAAGCTGCCCGTGCCCTGGCCCACCCTCGTGACCACCCTGACCTACGGCGTGCAG
TGCTTCAGCCGCTACCCCGACCACATGAAGCAGCACGACTTCTTCAAGTCCGCCATGCCCGAAGGCTACG
TCCAGGAGCGCACCATCTTCTTCAAGGACGACGGCAACTACAAGACCCGCGCCGAGGTGAAGTTCGAGGG
CGACACCCTGGTGAACCGCATCGAGCTGAAGGGCATCGACTTCAAGGAGGACGGCAACATCCTGGGGCAC
AAGCTGGAGTACAACTACAACAGCCACAACGTCTATATCATGGCCGACAAGCAGAAGAACGGCATCAAGG
TGAACTTCAAGATCCGCCACAACATCGAGGACGGCAGCGTGCAGCTCGCCGACCACTACCAGCAGAACAC
CCCCATCGGCGACGGCCCCGTGCTGCTGCCCGACAACCACTACCTGAGCACCCAGTCCGCCCTGAGCAAA
GACCCCAACGAGAAGCGCGATCACATGGTCCTGCTGGAGTTCGTGACCGCCGCCGGGATCACTCTCGGCA
TGGACGAGCTGTACAAGTG
