>Addgene plasmid #190865 | pAAV-CAG-EGFP barcode-1-SV40 polyA | depositor partial sequence | sequence record 369942 | Barcode1
GAAGGCACAGACTTT
